>Addgene plasmid #169857 | SauCas9 EMX1-pegRNA | addgene full sequence | sequence record 332902 | Addgene NGS Result
GAGGGCCTATTTCCCATGATTCCTTCATATTTGCATATACGATACAAGGCTGTTAGAGAGATAATTGGAA
TTAATTTGACTGTAAACACAAAGATATTAGTACAAAATACGTGACGTAGAAAGTAATAATTTCTTGGGTA
GTTTGCAGTTTTAAAATTATGTTTTAAAATGGACTATCATATGCTTACCGTAACTTGAAAGTATTTCGAT
TTCTTGGCTTTATATATCTTGTGGAAAGGACGAAACACCGCAGAAGCTGGAGGAGGAAGGGCGTTTTAGT
ACTCTGGAAACAGAATCTACTAAAACAAGGCAAAATGCCGTGTTTATCTCGTCAACTTGTTGGCGAGATT
CTTCTGCTCGGACTCAGGCCAAGCTTCTTCCTCCTCCAGCTTTTTTTTGAATTCGATATCAAGCTTATCG
ATACCGTCGACCTCGAGGGGGGGCCCGGTACCCAATTCGCCCTATAGTGAGTCGTATTACGCGCGCTCAC
TGGCCGTCGTTTTACAACGTCGTGACTGGGAAAACCCTGGCGTTACCCAACTTAATCGCCTTGCAGCACA
TCCCCCTTTCGCCAGCTGGCGTAATAGCGAAGAGGCCCGCACCGATCGCCCTTCCCAACAGTTGCGCAGC
CTGAATGGCGAATGGG
[124 nt withheld, positions 647-770]
C
[91 nt withheld, positions 772-862]
A
[49 nt withheld, positions 864-912]
CCTTTGACGTTGGAGTCCACGTTCTTT
[37 nt withheld, positions 940-976]
ACCCTATCTCGGTCTATTCTTTTGATTTATAAGGGATTTTGCCGATTTCGGCCTATTGGTTAAAAAATGA
GCTGATTTAACAAAAATTTAACGCGAATTTTAACAAAATATTAACGCTTACAATTTAGGTGGCACTTTTC
GGGGAAATGTGCGCGGAACCCCTATTTGTTTATTTTTCTAAATACATTCAAATATGTATCCGCTCATGAG
ACAATAACCCTGATAAATGCTTCAATAATATTGAAAAAGGAAGAGTATGAGTATTCAACATTTCCGTGTC
GCCCTTATTCCCTTTTTTGCGGCATTTTGCCTTCCTGTTTTTGCTCACCCAGAAACGCTGGTGAAAGTAA
AAGATGCTGAAGATCAGTTGGGTGCACGAGTGGGTTACATCGAACTGGATCTCAACAGCGGTAAGATCCT
TGAGAGTTTTCGCCCCGAAGAACGTTTTCCAATGATGAGCACTTTTAAAGTTCTGCTATGTGGCGCGGTA
TTATCCCGTATTGACGCCGGGCAAGAGCAACTCGGTCGCCGCATACACTATTCTCAGAATGACTTGGTTG
AGTACTCACCAGTCACAGAAAAGCATCTTACGGATGGCATGACAGTAAGAGAATTATGCAGTGCTGCCAT
AACCATGAGTGATAACACTGCGGCCAACTTACTTCTGACAACGATCGGAGGACCGAAGGAGCTAACCGCT
TTTTTGCACAACATGGGGGATCATGTAACTCGCCTTGATCGTTGGGAACCGGAGCTGAATGAAGCCATAC
CAAACGACGAGCGTGACACCACGATGCCTGTAGCAATGGCAACAACGTTGCGCAAACTATTAACTGGCGA
ACTACTTACTCTAGCTTCCCGGCAACAATTAATAGACTGGATGGAGGCGGATAAAGTTGCAGGACCACTT
CTGCGCTCGGCCCTTCCGGCTGGCTGGTTTATTGCTGATAAATCTGGAGCCGGTGAGCGTGGGTCTCGCG
GTATCATTGCAGCACTGGGGCCAGATGGTAAGCCCTCCCGTATCGTAGTTATCTACACGACGGGGAGTCA
GGCAACTATGGATGAACGAAATAGACAGATCGCTGAGATAGGTGCCTCACTGATTAAGCATTGGTAACTG
TCAGACCAAGTTTACTCATATATACTTTAGATTGATTTAAAACTTCATTTTTAATTTAAAAGGATCTAGG
TGAAGATCCTTTTTGATAATCTCATGACCAAAATCCCTTAACGTGAGTTTTCGTTCCACTGAGCGTCAGA
CCCCGTAGAAAAGATCAAAGGATCTTCTTGAGATCCTTTTTTTCTGCGCGTAATCTGCTGCTTGCAAACA
AAAAAACCACCGCTACCAGCGGTGGTTTGTTTGCCGGATCAAGAGCTACCAACTCTTTTTCCGAAGGTAA
CTGGCTTCAGCAGAGCGCAGATACCAAATACTGTTCTTCTAGTGTAGCCGTAGTTAGGCCACCACTTCAA
GAACTCTGTAGCACCGCCTACATACCTCGCTCTGCTAATCCTGTTACCAGTGGCTGCTGCCAGTGGCGAT
AAGTCGTGTCTTACCGGGTTGGACTCAAGACGATAGTTACCGGATAAGGCGCAGCGGTCGGGCTGAACGG
GGGGTTCGTGCACACAGCCCAGCTTGGAGCGAACGACCTACACCGAACTGAGATACCTACAGCGTGAGCT
ATGAGAAAGCGCCACGCTTCCCGAAGGGAGAAAGGCGGACAGGTATCCGGTAAGCGGCAGGGTCGGAACA
GGAGAGCGCACGAGGGAGCTTCCAGGGGGAAACGCCTGGTATCTTTATAGTCCTGTCGGGTTTCGCCACC
TCTGACTTGAGCGTCGATTTTTGTGATGCTCGTCAGGGGGGCGGAGCCTATGGAAAAACGCCAGCAACGC
GGCCTTTTTACGGTTCCTGGCCTTTTGCTGGCCTTTTGCTCACATGTTCTTTCCTGCGTTATCCCCTGAT
TCTGTGGATAACCGTATTACCGCCTTTGAGTGAGCTGATACCGCTCGCCGCAGCCGAACGACCGAGCGCA
GCGAGTCAGTGAGCGAGGAAGCGGAAGAGCGCCCAATACGCAAACCGCCTCTCCCCGCGCGTTGGCCGAT
TCATTAATGCAGCTGGCACGACAGGTTTCCCGACTGGAAAGCGGGCAGTGAGCGCAACGCAATTAATGTG
AGTTAGCTCACTCATTAGGCACCCCAGGCTTTACACTTTATGCTTCCGGCTCGTATGTTGTGTGGAATTG
TGAGCGGATAACAATTTCACACAGGAAACAGCTATGACCATGATTACGCCAAGCGCGCAATTAACCCTCA
CTAAAGGGAACAAAAGCTGGAGCTCCACCGCGGTGGCGGCCGCCCCCTTCACC
Features (pLannotate 1.2.2; 15 found; start..end, strand, type, name):
      1..241     +  promoter       U6 promoter: RNA polymerase III promoter for human U6 snRNA
    273..348     +  misc_RNA       Sa gRNA scaffold: guide RNA scaffold for the Staphylococcus aureus CRISPR/Cas9 system
    399..452     +  misc_feature   MCS (fragment): pBluescript multiple cloning site
    461..479     -  promoter       T7 promoter: promoter for bacteriophage T7 RNA polymerase
    487..642     +  CDS            lacZα (fragment): LacZα fragment of β-galactosidase; lacZ fragment
    647..1075    +  rep_origin     f1 ori (sequence partly withheld): f1 bacteriophage origin of replication; arrow indicates direction of (+) strand synthesis
   1128..1232    +  promoter       AmpR promoter: bla
   1233..2093    +  CDS            AmpR: β-lactamase; bla; confers resistance to ampicillin, carbenicillin, and related antibiotics
   2264..2852    +  rep_origin     ori: high-copy-number ColE1/pMB1/pBR322/pUC origin of replication
   3035..3127    +  CDS            lacI (fragment): lac repressor; lacI; The lac repressor binds to the lac operator to inhibit transcription in E. coli. This inhibition can be relieved by adding lactose or isopropyl-β-D-thiogalactopyranoside (IPTG).
   3140..3161    +  protein_bind   CAP binding site: CAP binding activates transcription in the presence of cAMP. E. coli catabolite activator protein
   3176..3206    +  promoter       lac promoter: promoter for the E. coli lac operon
   3214..3230    +  protein_bind   lac operator: The lac repressor binds to the lac operator to inhibit transcription in E. coli. This inhibition can be relieved by adding lactose or isopropyl-β-D-thiogalactopyranoside (IPTG). lac repressor encoded by lacI
   3275..3293    +  promoter       T3 promoter: promoter for bacteriophage T3 RNA polymerase
   3306..3329    +  misc_feature   MCS (fragment): pBluescript multiple cloning site
