[The description below was written by a language model from this plasmid's Addgene catalogue record and pLannotate feature annotations shown in this document.]
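Description:
SauCas9 EMX1-pegRNA is a small pBluescript-based plasmid that expresses a prime editing guide RNA (pegRNA) in mammalian cells. It is propagated in E. coli as a high-copy plasmid through its ColE1/pUC-type origin and selected with ampicillin via the β-lactamase gene and its native promoter. The backbone also keeps the usual pBluescript remnants: an f1 phage origin for single-stranded DNA production, lacZα and lacI fragments, the lac promoter/operator with its CAP binding site, split portions of the multiple cloning site, and flanking T3 and T7 promoters that serve as sequencing primer sites. The sequenced record is 3,339 nt. This is somewhat larger than the approximate 3,000 bp total in the catalogue, and the listed backbone size of 600 bp does not match the annotated backbone content.

The payload is a single RNA polymerase III transcription unit inserted by Gibson assembly. A human U6 promoter is followed by a short unannotated interval, which presumably holds the EMX1-targeting spacer, and then by the Staphylococcus aureus Cas9 guide RNA scaffold. Another unannotated stretch lies between the scaffold and the MCS fragment. In a pegRNA this position would carry the 3′ extension, consisting of the reverse transcriptase template and primer binding site, plus the Pol III terminator, but the feature table does not annotate these elements. No Cas9, reverse transcriptase or mammalian selection marker is present, so the plasmid must be co-delivered with a separate SauCas9-based prime editor. According to the record, it supplies the pegRNA directing such an editor to the EMX1 locus, and it was deposited with a study on improved prime editors; the specific edit encoded is not stated.
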