Addgene plasmid #169857: SauCas9 EMX1-pegRNA
Purpose: SauCas9 pegRNA for EMX1
Depositing lab: Scot Wolfe. Depositing organization: University of Massachusetts, Worcester. Publication: Improved prime editors enable pathogenic allele correction and cancer modelling in adult mice. Liu P, Liang SQ, Zheng C, Mintzer E, Zhao YG, Ponnienselvan K, Mir A, Sontheimer EJ, Gao G, Flotte TR, Wolfe SA, Xue W. Nat Commun. 2021 Apr 9;12(1):2121. doi: 10.1038/s41467-021-22295-w. PubMed 33837189.
Backbone
  Vector backbone: pBlueScript
  Backbone size w/o insert (bp): 600
  Total vector size (bp): 3000
  Vector type: Mammalian Expression
Growth in bacteria
  Bacterial resistance: Ampicillin, 100 μg/mL
  Growth temperature: 37°C
  Growth strain: DH5alpha
  Copy number: High Copy
Gene/Insert
  Gene/Insert name: SauCas9 EMX1-pegRNA
  Promoter: human U6 promoter
  Cloning method: Gibson Cloning
  Sequencing primers: 5′ T3; 3′ T7
Terms and licenses: Academic/Nonprofit Terms; Industry Terms: Not Available to Industry
Depositor comments: Please visit https://doi.org/10.1101/2020.12.15.422970 for bioRxiv preprint.
How to cite: SauCas9 EMX1-pegRNA was a gift from Scot Wolfe (Addgene plasmid # 169857 ; http://n2t.net/addgene:169857 ; RRID:Addgene_169857)
